Addgene plasmid #222728: pNP1830
Purpose: pNP561 - T5 Target with T7 Inducible IS621 Recombinase
Depositing lab: Patrick Hsu. Depositing organization: Arc Institute. Publication: Bridge RNAs direct programmable recombination of target and donor DNA. Durrant MG, Perry NT, Pai JJ, Jangid AR, Athukoralage JS, Hiraizumi M, McSpedon JP, Pawluk A, Nishimasu H, Konermann S, Hsu PD. Nature. 2024 Jun;630(8018):984-993. doi: 10.1038/s41586-024-07552-4. Epub 2024 Jun 26. PubMed 38926615.
Backbone
  Vector backbone: pNP561 - p15A Ori
  Vector type: Bacterial Expression
Growth in bacteria
  Bacterial resistance: Chloramphenicol, 25 μg/mL
  Growth temperature: 37°C
  Growth strain: NEB Stable
  Copy number: Low Copy
Gene/Insert
  Gene/Insert name: IS621 Recombinase
  Species: E. coli
  Tag / fusion protein: 6xHis (C terminal on insert)
  Cloning method: Golden Gate
Terms and licenses: Academic/Nonprofit Terms; Industry Terms: Not Available to Industry
Depositor comments: Please visit https://doi.org/10.1101/2024.01.24.577089 for bioRxiv preprint.
How to cite: pNP1830 was a gift from Patrick Hsu (Addgene plasmid # 222728 ; http://n2t.net/addgene:222728 ; RRID:Addgene_222728)
