[The description below was written by a language model from this plasmid's Addgene catalogue record and pLannotate feature annotations shown in this document.]
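Description:
pNP1830 is a small (about 3.4 kb) bacterial expression plasmid built on the pNP561 backbone. It replicates from the p15A origin, which keeps it at low-to-medium copy and makes it compatible with ColE1-type plasmids in the same E. coli cell. Selection is by chloramphenicol, through a chloramphenicol acetyltransferase (CmR) gene driven by its native cat promoter. The annotation also picks up short fragments matching IS1, the RSF origin and a tet promoter near the origin. These are partial matches, probably backbone remnants rather than functional parts.

The payload is the IS621 recombinase from E. coli, assembled by Golden Gate cloning and carrying a C-terminal 6xHis tag. The feature table shows this tag as a fragment of a poly-His tag just upstream of the T7 terminator. The recombinase coding sequence is not itself annotated, but it fits the unannotated interval between the T7 gene 10 ribosome binding site and the His tag. Expression comes from a T7 promoter followed by a lac operator, so transcription needs T7 RNA polymerase supplied by the host and is repressed by LacI until it is induced with IPTG or lactose. A short match to a T7 gene 10B-derived solubility tag lies between the His tag and the terminator. It is only a fragment, and the catalogue entry does not list it as a fusion.

The stated purpose also indicates that the plasmid carries a "T5" target site for recombination. This site is not annotated, although a reverse-oriented PLtetO-1 promoter fragment sits upstream of the T7 cassette. The plasmid comes from work on bridge RNA-guided programmable recombination. It appears to supply both the recombinase and the target DNA in E. coli, with the bridge RNA and donor presumably provided from a compatible second plasmid, though the record does not say so.
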