Features (pLannotate 1.2.2; 13 found; start..end, strand, type, name):
    220..322     -  promoter       cat promoter: promoter of the E. coli cat gene encoding chloramphenicol acetyltransferase
    443..586     +  mobile_element IS1 (fragment): prokaryotic transposable element IS1
    705..760     -  rep_origin     RSF ori (fragment): Plasmids containing the RSF 1030 origin of replication can be propagated in E. coli cells that contain additional plasmids with compatible origins.
    848..1393    -  rep_origin     p15A ori: Plasmids containing the medium-copy-number p15A origin of replication can be propagated in E. coli cells that contain a second plasmid with the ColE1 origin.
   1505..1529    +  promoter       tet promoter (fragment): E. coli promoter for tetracycline efflux protein gene
   1560..1613    -  promoter       PLtetO-1 promoter (fragment): modified phage lambda PL promoter with tet operator sites (Lutz and Bujard, 1997)
   1700..1718    +  promoter       T7 promoter: promoter for bacteriophage T7 RNA polymerase
   1719..1743    +  protein_bind   lac operator: The lac repressor binds to the lac operator to inhibit transcription in E. coli. This inhibition can be relieved by adding lactose or isopropyl-β-D-thiogalactopyranoside (IPTG). lac repressor encoded by lacI
   1758..1780    +  RBS            RBS: efficient ribosome binding site from bacteriophage T7 gene 10 (Olins and Rangwala, 1989)
   2773..2790    +  CDS            9xHis (fragment): 9xHis affinity tag
   2800..2849    +  CDS            SET1 (fragment): solubility-enhancement tag derived from T7 phage gene 10B
   2857..2904    +  terminator     T7 terminator: transcription terminator for bacteriophage T7 RNA polymerase
   2977..219     -  CDS            CmR (across the origin): chloramphenicol acetyltransferase; cat; confers resistance to chloramphenicol
>Addgene plasmid #222728 | pNP1830 | addgene full sequence | sequence record 440087 | Addgene NGS Result
GAATTCCGGATGAGCATTCATCAGGCGGGCAAGAATGTGAATAAAGGCCGGATAAAACTTGTGCTTATTT
TTCTTTACGGTCTTTAAAAAGGCCGTAATATCCAGCTGAACGGTCTGGTTATAGGTACATTGAGCAACTG
ACTGAAATGCCTCAAAATGTTCTTTACGATGCCATTGGGATATATCAACGGTGGTATATCCAGTGATTTT
TTTCTCCATTTTAGCTTCCTTAGCTCCTGAAAATCTCGATAACTCAAAAAATACGCCCGGTAGTGATCTT
ATTTCATTATGGTGAAAGTTGGAACCTCTTACGTGCCGATCAACGTCTCATTTTCGCCAAAAGTTGGCCC
AGGGCTTCCCGGTATCAACAGGGACACCAGGATTTATTTATTCTGCGAAGTGATCTTCCGTCACAGGTAT
TTATTCGGCGCAAAGTGCGTCGGGTGATGCTGCCAACTTACTGATTTAGTGTATGATGGTGTTTTTGAGG
TGCTCCAGTGGCTTCTGTTTCTATCAGCTGTCCCTCCTGTTCAGCTACTGACGGGGTGGTGCGTAACGGC
AAAAGCACCGCCGGACATCAGCGCTAGCGGAGTGTATACTGGCTTACTATGTTGGCACTGATGAGGGTGT
CAGTGAAGTGCTTCATGTGGCAGGAGAAAAAAGGCTGCACCGGTGCGTCAGCAGAATATGTGATACAGGA
TATATTCCGCTTCCTCGCTCACTGACTCGCTACGCTCGGTCGTTCGACTGCGGCGAGCGGAAATGGCTTA
CGAACGGGGCGGAGATTTCCTGGAAGATGCCAGGAAGATACTTAACAGGGAAGTGAGAGGGCCGCGGCAA
AGCCGTTTTTCCATAGGCTCCGCCCCCCTGACAAGCATCACGAAATCTGACGCTCAAATCAGTGGTGGCG
AAACCCGACAGGACTATAAAGATACCAGGCGTTTCCCCCTGGCGGCTCCCTCGTGCGCTCTCCTGTTCCT
GCCTTTCGGTTTACCGGTGTCATTCCGCTGTTATGGCCGCGTTTGTCTCATTCCACGCCTGACACTCAGT
TCCGGGTAGGCAGTTCGCTCCAAGCTGGACTGTATGCACGAACCCCCCGTTCAGTCCGACCGCTGCGCCT
TATCCGGTAACTATCGTCTTGAGTCCAACCCGGAAAGACATGCAAAAGCACCACTGGCAGCAGCCACTGG
TAATTGATTTAGAGGAGTTAGTCTTGAAGTCATGCGCCGGTTAAGGCTAAACTGAAAGGACAAGTTTTGG
TGACTGCGCTCCTCCAAGCCAGTTACCTCGGTTCAAAGAGTTGGTAGCTCAGAGAACCTTCGAAAAACCG
CCCTGCAAGGCGGTTTTTTCGTTTTCAGAGCAAGAGATTACGCGCAGACCAAAACGATCTCAAGAAGATC
ATCTTATTAATCAGATAAAATATTTCTAGATTTCAGTGCAATTTATCTCTTCAAATGTAGCACCTGAAGT
CAGCCCCATACGATATAAGTTGTAATTCTCATGTTTGACAGCTTATCATCGATAAGCTTGCCTTTAGGGA
CCCCTAGCTGCAGCAGGTAGTGCTCAGTATCTCTATCACTGATAGGGATGTCAATCTCTATCACTGATAG
GGAGAAATTGTTATCCGCTCAGAGGGCACAATCCTATTCCGCGCTATCCGACAATCTCCAAGACATTAGG
TGGCTCGATCCCGCGAAATTAATACGACTCACTATAGGGGAATTGTGAGCGGATAACAATTCCCCTCTAG
AAATAATTTTGTTTAACTTTAAGAAGGAGATATACCATGGAGCACGAACTACATTATATTGGAATAGACA
CCGCGAAAGAAAAGCTGGATGTGGACGTGCTGCGCCCAGATGGTAGACACCGTACCAAGAAGTTCGCGAA
CACCACCAAAGGTCACGATGAACTTGTGTCTTGGCTGAAGGGCCACAAAATCGATCATGCGCACATCTGC
ATTGAAGCAACCGGTACATACATGGAACCGGTAGCGGAGTGTCTGTACGACGCTGGTTATATTGTTTCCG
TGATTAACCCGGCGTTGGGCAAGGCATTCGCTCAAAGCGAAGGTTTGCGTAATAAGACCGATACCGTTGA
TGCGCGCATGCTAGCGGAGTTCTGCCGTCAAAAACGCCCAGCAGCTTGGGAAGCTCCGCATCCGCTGGAA
CGTGCTTTGCGCGCACTCGTCGTGCGCCACCAGGCGCTGACGGACATGCATACCCAAGAGCTGAATCGTA
CCGAAACCGCCCGTGAAGTTCAGCGTCCGAGCATCGACGCCCATCTGCTGTGGCTGGAGGCAGAGCTGAA
GCGCCTGGAGAAACAAATTAAAGACCTGACTGACGACGACCCGGATATGAAACATCGTCGCAAGTTGTTG
GAGTCGATCCCGGGTATTGGCGAGAAAACGAGCGCGGTTTTGCTGGCGTACATCGGCTTAAAGGACCGTT
TTGCGCACGCGCGCCAGTTTGCTGCATTCGCTGGCCTGACTCCGCGTCGTTATGAAAGCGGCTCAAGCGT
TCGTGGTGCATCTCGTATGAGCAAGGCGGGCCATGTTAGCCTGCGTCGTGCGTTGTACATGCCGGCTATG
GTTGCGACCTCCAAAACCGAGTGGGGTCGTGCGTTTCGTGATCGTCTGGCGGCCAACGGTAAAAAGGGCA
AGGTGATCTTAGGTGCCATGATGCGTAAACTGGCCCAGGTTGCATATGGCGTCCTGAAAAGCGGGGTCCC
GTTTGATGCGTCCCGCCACAACCCGGTGGCCGCCTAATCGAGCACCACCACCACCACCACTGAGATCCGG
CTGCTAACAAAGCCCGAAAGGAAGCTGAGTTGGCTGCTGCCACCGCTGAGCAATAACTAGCATAACCCCT
TGGGGCCTCTAAACGGGTCTTGAGGGGTTTTTTGCTGAGTTCAGTTCGGCGAGCGGAAATGGCTTACGAA
CGGGGCGGAGGGGCACCAATAACTGCCTTAAAAAAATTACGCCCCGCCCTGCCACTCATCGCAGTACTGT
TGTAATTCATTAAGCATTCTGCCGACATGGAAGCCATCACAAACGGCATGATGAACCTGAATCGCCAGCG
GCATCAGCACCTTGTCGCCTTGCGTATAATATTTGCCCATGGTGAAAACGGGGGCGAAGAAGTTGTCCAT
ATTGGCCACGTTTAAATCAAAACTGGTGAAACTCACCCAGGGATTGGCTGAGACGAAAAACATATTCTCA
ATAAACCCTTTAGGGAAATAGGCCAGGTTTTCACCGTAACACGCCACATCTTGCGAATATATGTGTAGAA
ACTGCCGGAAATCGTCGTGGTATTCACTCCAGAGCGATGAAAACGTTTCAGTTTGCTCATGGAAAACGGT
GTAACAAGGGTGAACACTATCCCATATCACCAGCTCACCGTCTTTCATTGCCATACG
